Addgene plasmid #164504: StarPort02
Purpose: To generate a stable acceptor cell line with an improved BxbI attP-GA site at the AASV1 locus, between an exogenous human pRPL30 promoter and a tripartite V5/SNAPtag/Blast reporter.
Depositing lab: Bo Huang. Depositing organization: University of California, San Francisco (UCSF).
Backbone
  Vector backbone: N/A
  Backbone manufacturer: Designed by David Brown in the Huang Lab at UCSF
  Vector type: Mammalian Expression ; To generate attP-GA acceptor cell lines for BxBI
  Selectable markers: Blasticidin
Growth in bacteria
  Bacterial resistance: Kanamycin, 50 μg/mL
  Growth temperature: 37°C
  Growth strain: NEB Stable
  Copy number: High Copy
Gene/Insert
  Gene/Insert name: V5-SNAPtag-PDGFR_TM-T2A-Blast
  Species: Synthetic
  Promoter: human RPL30
  Cloning method: Restriction Enzyme; 5′ cloning site Unknown (unknown if destroyed)
Terms and licenses: Academic/Nonprofit Terms; Industry Terms: Not Available to Industry
How to cite: StarPort02 was a gift from Bo Huang (Addgene plasmid # 164504 ; http://n2t.net/addgene:164504 ; RRID:Addgene_164504)
