[The description below was written by a language model from this plasmid's Addgene catalogue record and pLannotate feature annotations shown in this document.]
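Description:
StarPort02 is a custom-designed homology-directed repair donor plasmid for building mammalian "landing pad" acceptor cell lines. It is not based on a named commercial backbone. It is propagated in bacteria from a high-copy ColE1/pUC-type origin under kanamycin selection. The mammalian payload sits between left and right homology arms matching the AAVS1 safe-harbour site in intron 1 of human PPP1R12C, so the cassette can be inserted there by targeted integration. The record does not state which nuclease or guide is used for this.

According to the catalogue entry, the cassette contains an exogenous human RPL30 promoter, then an improved Bxb1 attP-GA recombination site, then a tripartite reporter. Neither the promoter nor the attP site was picked up by the automated annotation, but both presumably lie in the unannotated stretch upstream of the reporter, where a loxP site is also detected. The reporter open reading frame begins with a mouse Ig kappa-derived fragment, likely a secretion leader. It continues through a V5 epitope tag, SNAP-tag and a PDGFRB transmembrane segment, which together would display V5 and SNAP-tag on the cell surface. A T2A peptide then links the blasticidin S deaminase gene, and an SV40 polyadenylation signal is annotated just downstream, though on the reverse strand. Minimal FRT sites bracket the whole cassette inside the homology arms, which would permit FLP-mediated excision.

Integrants can be selected with blasticidin and checked by V5 or SNAP labelling. Later Bxb1-mediated integration at attP-GA places incoming cargo between the promoter and the reporter. The sequencing-derived record is about 100 nt longer than the depositor's sequence, and the difference maps near the SV40 polyA region, where an additional large T antigen fragment is annotated.
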