Features (pLannotate 1.2.2; 14 found; start..end, strand, type, name):
    405..1146    +  misc_feature   HA-L (fragment): left homology arm from the adeno-associated virus integration site (AAVS1) within intron 1 of the human PPP1R12C gene
   1151..1184    +  protein_bind   FRT (minimal): supports FLP-mediated excision but not integration (Turan and Bode, 2011) FLP recombinase from the Saccharomyces cerevisiae 2μ plasmid
   1786..1802    +  LTR            5' LTR (truncated) (fragment): truncated long terminal repeat from Moloney murine sarcoma virus
   1802..1835    -  protein_bind   loxP: Cre-mediated recombination occurs in the 8-bp core sequence (GCATACAT). Cre recombinase
   2188..2253    +  CDS            KV3A6_MOUSE (fragment): Experimental evidence at protein level: Swiss-Prot protein existence level 1. From Mus musculus (Mouse).
   2254..2295    +  CDS            V5 tag: epitope tag from simian virus 5
   2295..2838    +  CDS            SNAP-tag® (fragment): human O6-alkylguanine-DNA-alkyltransferase variant that forms covalent bonds with benzylguanine derivatives fast-reacting variant, optimized for mammalian expression
   2845..2994    +  CDS            PDGFRB (fragment): PGFRB_HUMAN - Also known as PDGFR, PDGFR1. Experimental evidence at protein level: Swiss-Prot protein existence level 1. Tyrosine-protein kinase that acts as cell-surface receptor for homodimeric PDGFB and PDGFD and for heterodimers formed by PDGFA and PDGFB, and plays an essential role in the regulation of embryonic development, cell proliferation, survival, differentiation, chemotaxis and migration. Plays an essential role in blood vessel development by promoting proliferation, migration and recruitment of pericytes and smooth muscle cells to endothelial cells. Plays a role in the migration
   3070..3466    +  CDS            BSD (fragment): blasticidin S deaminase; Aspergillus terreus BSD; confers resistance to blasticidin
   3482..3611    -  polyA_signal   SV40 poly(A) signal: SV40 polyadenylation signal
   3803..3836    +  protein_bind   FRT (minimal): supports FLP-mediated excision but not integration (Turan and Bode, 2011) FLP recombinase from the Saccharomyces cerevisiae 2μ plasmid
   3841..4666    +  misc_feature   HA-R: right homology arm from the adeno-associated virus integration site (AAVS1) within intron 1 of the human PPP1R12C gene
   4834..5649    -  CDS            KanR: aminoglycoside phosphotransferase; aph(3')-Ia; confers resistance to kanamycin in bacteria or G418 (Geneticin®) in eukaryotes
   5874..81      +  rep_origin     ori (across the origin): high-copy-number ColE1/pMB1/pBR322/pUC origin of replication
>Addgene plasmid #164504 | StarPort02 | depositor full sequence | sequence record 319379 | StarPort02 sequence 6381 bps
TATAGTCCTGTCGGGTTTCGCCACCTCTGACTTGAGCGTCGATTTTTGTGATGCTCGTCAGGGGGGCGGA
GCCTATGGAAAAACGCCAGCAACGCGGCCTTTTTACGGTTCCTGGCCTTTTGCTGGCCTTTTGCTCACAT
GTTCTTTCCTGCGTTATCCCCTGATTCTGTGGATAACCGTGCGGCCGCCAATCCACAACCAGTAAGGGCT
GGCCCAGGTGTCTGGCCCCACAGCTGAGCTCCTAACCGCACCGAGCCTCTCCAAAACATGGTCTTTTTTT
GCTCCCCACTGCCACCACCATCACCGTCCCCTGCCTCATCCAGTCCCCCTTCCCATTCTCCAGAGACTTC
CTGGGCCATCTCCATGACCTTCCAGACCAGCCTGGGCTTCACTCTCAAATCCAATGCTTTCTCTGACCTG
CATTCTCTCCCCTGGGCCTGTGCCGCTTTCTGTCTGCAGCTTGTGGCCTGGGTCACCTCTACGGCTGGCC
CAGATCCTTCCCTGCCGCCTCCTTCAGGTTCCGTCTTCCTCCACTCCCTCTTCCCCTTGCTCTCTGCTGT
GTTGCTGCCCAAGGATGCTCTTTCCGGAGCACTTCCTTCTCGGCGCTGCACCACGTGATGTCCTCTGAGC
GGATCCTCCCCGTGTCTGGGTCCTCTCCGGGCATCTCTCCTCCCTCACCCAACCCCATGCCGTCTTCACT
CGCTGGGTTCCCTTTTCCTTCTCCTTCTGGGGCCTGTGCCATCTCTCGTTTCTTAGGATGGCCTTCTCCG
ACGGATGTCTCCCTTGCGTCCCGCCTCCCCTTCTTGTAGGCCTGCATCATCACCGTTTTTCTGGACAACC
CCAAAGTACCCCGTCTGCCTGGCTTTAGCCACCTCTCCATCCTCTTGCTTTCTTTGCCTGGACACCCCGT
TCTCCTGTGGATTCGGGTCACCTCTCACTCCTTTCATTTGGGCAGCTCCCCTACCCCCCTTACCTCTCTA
GTCTGTGCTAGCTCTTCCAGCCCCCTGTCATGGCATCTTCCAGGGGTCCGAGAGCTCAGCTAGTCTTCTT
CCTCCAACCCGGGCCCCTATGTCCACTTCAGGACAGCATGTTTGCTGCCTCCAGGGATCCTGTGTCCCCG
AGCTGGGACCACCTTATATTCCCAGGCCCTGAAGTTCCTATTCTCTAGAAAGTATAGGAACTTCCTGAAC
TGGCCGATAATTGCAGACGATCGAATTCGAGTTGGCGCGCCTGTCATTCTAAATCTCTCTTTCAGCCTAA
AGCTTTTTCCCCGTATCCCCCCAGGTGTCTGCAGGCTCAAAGAGCAGCGAGAAGCGTTCAGAGGAAAGCG
ATCCCGTGCCACCTTCCCCGTGCCCGGGCTGTCCCCGCACGCTGCCGGCTCGGGGATGCGGGGGGAGCGC
CGGACCGGAGCGGAGCCCCGGGCGGCTCGCTGCTGCCCCCTAGCGGGGGAGGGACGTAATTACATCCCTG
GGGGCTTTGGGAGGGGGCTGTCCCCGTGAGCTCCCAGGCGCGCCTGTCATTCTAAATCTCTCTTTCAGCC
TAAAGCTTTTTCCCCGTATCCCCCCAGGTGTCTGCAGGCTCAAAGAGCAGCGAGAAGCGTTCAGAGGAAA
GCGATCCCGTGCCACCTTCCCCGTGCCCGGGCTGTCCCCGCACGCTGCCGGCTCGGGGATGCGGGGGGAG
CGCCGGACCGGAGCGGAGCCCCGGGCGGCTCGCTGCTGCCCCCTAGCGGGGGAGGGACGTAATTACATCC
CTGGGGGCTTTGGGGGGGGGCTGTCCCCGTGAGCTCAATAAAAGAGCCCACATAACTTCGTATAATGTAT
GCTATACGAAGTTATAACGCCCCGCAGCCATTCTAGCTAGCGGTACCAATAGCAACCGGCAGCTGCCCTC
CGCTTTTGCTCCGCCCCTTCTGCTTGCGATCTGTTTCCGCTTCCGGTCCCGCAGTTCCGGCTCTGCCGTG
AAGAGCTTTGCATTGTGGGAAGTCTTTCCTTTCTCGTTCCCCGGCCATCTTAGCGGCTGCTGTTGGTGAG
TGGTGGTTTGTCTGGTCAACCACCGCGGACTCAGTGGTGTACGGTACAAACCAGGAGCTTTGCGGGTTGC
CATTTGTAACTCCGGATCCTAAAATTCCTGTCCTGTTCTCTGTCTCTTCTAGGTTGGGGGCCGTCCCGCT
CCTAAGGCAGGAATATGATGGAGACTGACACCCTCTTGCTCTGGGTCCTGCTGCTGTGGGTTCCGGGTAG
TACCGGTGACATGGGTAAGCCTATCCCTAACCCTCTCCTCGGTCTGGATTCTACGGACAAAGACTGCGAA
ATGAAGCGCACCACCCTGGATAGCCCTCTGGGCAAGCTGGAACTGTCTGGGTGCGAACAGGGCCTGCACC
GTATCATCTTCCTGGGCAAAGGAACATCTGCCGCCGACGCCGTGGAAGTGCCTGCCCCAGCCGCCGTGCT
GGGCGGACCAGAGCCACTGATGCAGGCCACCGCCTGGCTCAACGCCTACTTTCACCAGCCTGAGGCCATC
GAGGAGTTCCCTGTGCCAGCCCTGCACCACCCAGTGTTCCAGCAGGAGAGCTTTACCCGCCAGGTGCTGT
GGAAACTGCTGAAAGTGGTGAAGTTCGGAGAGGTCATCAGCTACAGCCACCTGGCCGCCCTGGCCGGCAA
TCCCGCCGCCACCGCCGCCGTGAAAACCGCCCTGAGCGGAAATCCCGTGCCCATTCTGATCCCCTGCCAC
CGGGTGGTGCAGGGCGACCTGGACGTGGGGGGCTACGAGGGCGGGCTCGCCGTGAAAGAGTGGCTGCTGG
CCCACGAGGGCCACAGACTGGGCAAGCCTGGGCTGGGTGGTTCTAACGCCGTGGGCCAGGATACGCAGGA
GGTGATCGTCGTGCCCCACAGCTTGCCCTTCAAGGTCGTGGTTATTAGTGCTATCCTGGCGTTGGTGGTG
CTGACTATTATCTCCCTTATCATACTTATCATGCTGTGGCAAAAAAAACCCCGAGGATCCGGAAGCGGAG
AGGGCAGAGGAAGTCTGCTAACATGCGGTGACGTCGAGGAGAATCCTGGACCTGGATCCATGGCCAAGCC
TTTGTCTCAAGAAGAATCCACCCTCATTGAAAGAGCAACGGCTACAATCAACAGCATCCCCATCTCTGAA
GACTACAGCGTCGCCAGCGCAGCTCTCTCTAGCGACGGCCGCATCTTCACTGGTGTCAATGTATATCATT
TTACTGGGGGACCTTGTGCAGAACTCGTGGTGCTGGGCACTGCTGCTGCTGCGGCAGCTGGCAACCTGAC
TTGTATCGTCGCGATCGGAAATGAGAACAGGGGCATCTTGAGCCCCTGCGGACGGTGCCGACAGGTGCTT
CTCGATCTGCATCCTGGGATCAAAGCCATAGTGAAGGACAGTGATGGACAGCCGACGGCAGTTGGGATTC
GTGAATTGCTGCCCTCTGGTTATGTGTGGGAGGGCTGGATCCTAACTCGAGGATCCAGACATGATAAGAT
ACATTGATGAGTTTGGACAAACCACAACTAGAATGCAGTGAAAAAAATGCTTTATTTGTGAAATTTGTGA
TGCTATTGCTTTATTTGTAACCATTATAAGCTGCAATAAACGCTGCTGAACAGGTTGACTATTAATTGTG
TCTGCTTGATGTGGACACCAGGTGGCGCTGGACATCAGATTTGGAGAGGCAGTTGTCTAGGGAACCGGGC
TCTGTGCCAGCGCAGGAGGCAGGCTGGCTCTCCTATTCCAGGGATGCTCATCCAGGAAGGAAAGGTTGCA
TGCTGGACACACTAACCTTACAGAAGTTCCTATTCTCTAGAAAGTATAGGAACTTCGAGTGATTGGTGAC
AGAAAAGCCCCATCCTTAGGCCTCCTCCTTCCTAGTCTCCTGATATTGGGTCTAACCCCCACCTCCTGTT
AGGCAGATTCCTTATCTGGTGACACACCCCCATTTCCTGGAGCCATCTCTCTCCTTGCCAGAACCTCTAA
GGTTTGCTTACGATGGAGCCAGAGAGGATCCTGGGAGGGAGAGCTTGGCAGGGGGTGGGAGGGAAGGGGG
GGATGCGTGACCTGCCCGGTTCTCAGTGGCCACCCTGCGCTACCCTCTCCCAGAACCTGAGCTGCTCTGA
CGCGGCCGTCTGGTGCGTTTCACTGATCCTGGTGCTGCAGCTTCCTTACACTTCCCAAGAGGAGAAGCAG
TTTGGAAAAACAAAATCAGAATAAGTTGGTCCTGAGTTCTAACTTTGGCTCTTCACCTTTCTAGTCCCCA
ATTTATATTGTTCCTCCGTGCGTCAGTTTTACCTGTGAGATAAGGCCAGTAGCCAGCCCCGTCCTGGCAG
GGCTGTGGTGAGGAGGGGGGTGTCCGTGTGGAAAACTCCCTTTGTGAGAATGGTGCGTCCTAGGTGTTCA
CCAGGTCGTGGCCGCCTCTACTCCCTTTCTCTTTCTCCATCCTTCTTTCCTTAAAGAGTCCCCAGTGCTA
TCTGGGACATATTCCTCCGCCCAGAGCAGGGTCCCGCTTCCCTAAGGCCCTGCTCTGGGCTTCTGGGTTT
GAGTCCTTGGCAAGCCCAGGAGAGGCGCTCAGGCTTCCCTGTCCCCCTTCCTCGTCCACCATCTCATGCC
CCTGGCTCTCCTGCCCCTTCCCTACAGGGGTTCCTGGCTCTGCTCTACCTACTGCATTAAAAAAAAATTT
TTTTTTTTCTAAGACAAGGTCTGACTCTGTCTCCCAGGCTGGAGTGCAGTGGTGCAATCACGCTCATAGC
CTCAACCTCCCGGGCTCCAGTGGGCCTCCCACCTCCGAGCGGCCGCGTGTTACAACCAATTAACCAATTC
TGATTAGAAAAACTCATCGAGCATCAAATGAAACTGCAATTTATTCATATCAGGATTATCAATACCATAT
TTTTGAAAAAGCCGTTTCTGTAATGAAGGAGAAAACTCACCGAGGCAGTTCCATAGGATGGCAAGATCCT
GGTATCGGTCTGCGATTCCGACTCGTCCAACATCAATACAACCTATTAATTTCCCCTCGTCAAAAATAAG
GTTATCAAGTGAGAAATCACCATGAGTGACGACTGAATCCGGTGAGAATGGCAAAAGCTTATGCATTTCT
TTCCAGACTTGTTCAACAGGCCAGCCATTACGCTCGTCATCAAAATCACTCGCATCAACCAAACCGTTAT
TCATTCGTGATTGCGCCTGAGCGAGGCGAAATACGCGATCGCTGTTAAAAGGACAATTACAAACAGGAAT
CGAATGCAACCGGCGCAGGAACACTGCCAGCGCATCAACAATATTTTCACCTGAATCAGGATATTCTTCT
AATACCTGGAATGCTGTTTTCCCGGGGATCGCAGTGGTGAGTAACCATGCATCATCAGGAGTACGGATAA
AATGCTTGATGGTCGGAAGAGGCATAAATTCCGTCAGCCAGTTTAGTCTGACCATCTCATCTGTAACATC
ATTGGCAACGCTACCTTTGCCATGTTTCAGAAACAACTCTGGCGCATCGGGCTTCCCATACAATCGATAG
ATTGTCGCACCTGATTGCCCGACATTATCGCGAGCCCATTTATACCCATATAAATCAGCATCCATGTTGG
AATTTAATCGCGGCCTGGAGCAAGACGTTTCCCGTTGAATATGGCTCATAACACCCCTTGTATTACTGTT
TATGTAAGCAGACAGTTTTATTGTTCATGATGATATATTTTTATCTTGTGCAATGTAACATCAGAGATTT
TGAGACACAACGTGGCTTTGTTGAATAAATCGAACTTTTGCTGAGTTGAAGGATCAGTCATGACCAAAAT
CCCTTAACGTGAGTTTTCGTTCCACTGAGCGTCAGACCCCGTAGAAAAGATCAAAGGATCTTCTTGAGAT
CCTTTTTTTCTGCGCGTAATCTGCTGCTTGCAAACAAAAAAACCACCGCTACCAGCGGTGGTTTGTTTGC
CGGATCAAGAGCTACCAACTCTTTTTCCGAAGGTAACTGGCTTCAGCAGAGCGCAGATACCAAATACTGT
TCTTCTAGTGTAGCCGTAGTTAGGCCACCACTTCAAGAACTCTGTAGCACCGCCTACATACCTCGCTCTG
CTAATCCTGTTACCAGTGGCTGCTGCCAGTGGCGATAAGTCGTGTCTTACCGGGTTGGACTCAAGACGAT
AGTTACCGGATAAGGCGCAGCGGTCGGGCTGAACGGGGGGTTCGTGCACACAGCCCAGCTTGGAGCGAAC
GACCTACACCGAACTGAGATACCTACAGCGTGAGCTATGAGAAAGCGCCACGCTTCCCGAAGGGAGAAAG
GCGGACAGGTATCCGGTAAGCGGCAGGGTCGGAACAGGAGAGCGCACGAGGGAGCTTCCAGGGGGAAACG
CCTGGTATCTT
