Features (pLannotate 1.2.2; 15 found; start..end, strand, type, name):
    405..1146    +  misc_feature   HA-L (fragment): left homology arm from the adeno-associated virus integration site (AAVS1) within intron 1 of the human PPP1R12C gene
   1151..1184    +  protein_bind   FRT (minimal): supports FLP-mediated excision but not integration (Turan and Bode, 2011) FLP recombinase from the Saccharomyces cerevisiae 2μ plasmid
   1786..1802    +  LTR            5' LTR (truncated) (fragment): truncated long terminal repeat from Moloney murine sarcoma virus
   1802..1835    -  protein_bind   loxP: Cre-mediated recombination occurs in the 8-bp core sequence (GCATACAT). Cre recombinase
   2188..2253    +  CDS            KV3A6_MOUSE (fragment): Experimental evidence at protein level: Swiss-Prot protein existence level 1. From Mus musculus (Mouse).
   2254..2295    +  CDS            V5 tag: epitope tag from simian virus 5
   2295..2838    +  CDS            SNAP-tag® (fragment): human O6-alkylguanine-DNA-alkyltransferase variant that forms covalent bonds with benzylguanine derivatives fast-reacting variant, optimized for mammalian expression
   2845..2994    +  CDS            PDGFRB (fragment): PGFRB_HUMAN - Also known as PDGFR, PDGFR1. Experimental evidence at protein level: Swiss-Prot protein existence level 1. Tyrosine-protein kinase that acts as cell-surface receptor for homodimeric PDGFB and PDGFD and for heterodimers formed by PDGFA and PDGFB, and plays an essential role in the regulation of embryonic development, cell proliferation, survival, differentiation, chemotaxis and migration. Plays an essential role in blood vessel development by promoting proliferation, migration and recruitment of pericytes and smooth muscle cells to endothelial cells. Plays a role in the migration
   3070..3466    +  CDS            BSD (fragment): blasticidin S deaminase; Aspergillus terreus BSD; confers resistance to blasticidin
   3476..3610    -  polyA_signal   SV40 poly(A) signal: SV40 polyadenylation signal
   3633..3716    -  CDS            large T antigen (fragment): large T antigen from SV40 (simian virus 40)
   3908..3941    +  protein_bind   FRT (minimal): supports FLP-mediated excision but not integration (Turan and Bode, 2011) FLP recombinase from the Saccharomyces cerevisiae 2μ plasmid
   3946..4771    +  misc_feature   HA-R: right homology arm from the adeno-associated virus integration site (AAVS1) within intron 1 of the human PPP1R12C gene
   4939..5754    -  CDS            KanR: aminoglycoside phosphotransferase; aph(3')-Ia; confers resistance to kanamycin in bacteria or G418 (Geneticin®) in eukaryotes
   5979..81      +  rep_origin     ori (across the origin): high-copy-number ColE1/pMB1/pBR322/pUC origin of replication
>Addgene plasmid #164504 | StarPort02 | addgene full sequence | sequence record 324721 | Addgene NGS Result
TATAGTCCTGTCGGGTTTCGCCACCTCTGACTTGAGCGTCGATTTTTGTGATGCTCGTCAGGGGGGCGGA
GCCTATGGAAAAACGCCAGCAACGCGGCCTTTTTACGGTTCCTGGCCTTTTGCTGGCCTTTTGCTCACAT
GTTCTTTCCTGCGTTATCCCCTGATTCTGTGGATAACCGTGCGGCCGCCAATCCACAACCAGTAAGGGCT
GGCCCAGGTGTCTGGCCCCACAGCTGAGCTCCTAACCGCACCGAGCCTCTCCAAAACATGGTCTTTTTTT
GCTCCCCACTGCCACCACCATCACCGTCCCCTGCCTCATCCAGTCCCCCTTCCCATTCTCCAGAGACTTC
CTGGGCCATCTCCATGACCTTCCAGACCAGCCTGGGCTTCACTCTCAAATCCAATGCTTTCTCTGACCTG
CATTCTCTCCCCTGGGCCTGTGTCGCTTTCTGTCTGCAGCTTGTGGCCTGGGTCACCTCTACGGCTGGCC
CAGATCCTTCCCTGCCGCCTCCTTCAGGTTCCGTCTTCCTCCACTCCCTCTTCCCCTTGCTCTCTGCTGT
GTTGCTGCCCAAGGATGCTCTTTCCGGAGCACTTCCTTCTCGGCGCTGCACCACGTGATGTCCTCTGAGC
GGATCCTCCCCGTGTCTGGGTCCTCTCCGGGCATCTCTCCTCCCTCACCCAACCCCATGCCGTCTTCACT
CGCTGGGTTCCCTTTTCCTTCTCCTTCTGGGGCCTGTGCCATCTCTCGTTTCTTAGGATGGCCTTCTCCG
ACGGATGTCTCCCTTGCGTCCCGCCTCCCCTTCTTGTAGGCCTGCATCATCACCGTTTTTCTGGACAACC
CCAAAGTACCCCGTCTGCCTGGCTTTAGCCACCTCTCCATCCTCTTGCTTTCTTTGCCTGGACACCCCGT
TCTCCTGTGGATTCGGGTCACCTCTCACTCCTTTCATTTGGGCAGCTCCCCTACCCCCCTTACCTCTCTA
GTCTGTGCTAGCTCTTCCAGCCCCCTGTCATGGCATCTTCCAGGGGTCCGAGAGCTCAGCTAGTCTTCTT
CCTCCAACCCGGGCCCCTATGTCCACTTCAGGACAGCATGTTTGCTGCCTCCAGGGATCCTGTGTCCCCG
AGCTGGGACCACCTTATATTCCCAGGCCCTGAAGTTCCTATTCTCTAGAAAGTATAGGAACTTCCTGAAC
TGGCCGATAATTGCAGACGATCGAATTCGAGTTGGCGCGCCTGTCATTCTAAATCTCTCTTTCAGCCTAA
AGCTTTTTCCCCGTATCCCCCCAGGTGTCTGCAGGCTCAAAGAGCAGCGAGAAGCGTTCAGAGGAAAGCG
ATCCCGTGCCACCTTCCCCGTGCCCGGGCTGTCCCCGCACGCTGCCGGCTCGGGGATGCGGGGGGAGCGC
CGGACCGGAGCGGAGCCCCGGGCGGCTCGCTGCTGCCCCCTAGCGGGGGAGGGACGTAATTACATCCCTG
GGGGCTTTGGGAGGGGGCTGTCCCCGTGAGCTCCCAGGCGCGCCTGTCATTCTAAATCTCTCTTTCAGCC
TAAAGCTTTTTCCCCGTATCCCCCCAGGTGTCTGCAGGCTCAAAGAGCAGCGAGAAGCGTTCAGAGGAAA
GCGATCCCGTGCCACCTTCCCCGTGCCCGGGCTGTCCCCGCACGCTGCCGGCTCGGGGATGCGGGGGGAG
CGCCGGACCGGAGCGGAGCCCCGGGCGGCTCGCTGCTGCCCCCTAGCGGGGGAGGGACGTAATTACATCC
CTGGGGGCTTTGGGGGGGGGCTGTCCCCGTGAGCTCAATAAAAGAGCCCACATAACTTCGTATAATGTAT
GCTATACGAAGTTATAACGCCCCGCAGCCATTCTAGCTAGCGGTACCAATAGCAACCGGCAGCTGCCCTC
CGCTTTTGCTCCGCCCCTTCTGCTTGCGATCTGTTTCCGCTTCCGGTCCCGCAGTTCCGGCTCTGCCGTG
AAGAGCTTTGCATTGTGGGAAGTCTTTCCTTTCTCGTTCCCCGGCCATCTTAGCGGCTGCTGTTGGTGAG
TGGTGGTTTGTCTGGTCAACCACCGCGGACTCAGTGGTGTACGGTACAAACCAGGAGCTTTGCGGGTTGC
CATTTGTAACTCCGGATCCTAAAATTCCTGTCCTGTTCTCTGTCTCTTCTAGGTTGGGGGCCGTCCCGCT
CCTAAGGCAGGAATATGATGGAGACTGACACCCTCTTGCTCTGGGTCCTGCTGCTGTGGGTTCCGGGTAG
TACCGGTGACATGGGTAAGCCTATCCCTAACCCTCTCCTCGGTCTGGATTCTACGGACAAAGACTGCGAA
ATGAAGCGCACCACCCTGGATAGCCCTCTGGGCAAGCTGGAACTGTCTGGGTGCGAACAGGGCCTGCACC
GTATCATCTTCCTGGGCAAAGGAACATCTGCCGCCGACGCCGTGGAAGTGCCTGCCCCAGCCGCCGTGCT
GGGCGGACCAGAGCCACTGATGCAGGCCACCGCCTGGCTCAACGCCTACTTTCACCAGCCTGAGGCCATC
GAGGAGTTCCCTGTGCCAGCCCTGCACCACCCAGTGTTCCAGCAGGAGAGCTTTACCCGCCAGGTGCTGT
GGAAACTGCTGAAAGTGGTGAAGTTCGGAGAGGTCATCAGCTACAGCCACCTGGCCGCCCTGGCCGGCAA
TCCCGCCGCCACCGCCGCCGTGAAAACCGCCCTGAGCGGAAATCCCGTGCCCATTCTGATCCCCTGCCAC
CGGGTGGTGCAGGGCGACCTGGACGTGGGGGGCTACGAGGGCGGGCTCGCCGTGAAAGAGTGGCTGCTGG
CCCACGAGGGCCACAGACTGGGCAAGCCTGGGCTGGGTGGTTCTAACGCCGTGGGCCAGGATACGCAGGA
GGTGATCGTCGTGCCCCACAGCTTGCCCTTCAAGGTCGTGGTTATTAGTGCTATCCTGGCGTTGGTGGTG
CTGACTATTATCTCCCTTATCATACTTATCATGCTGTGGCAAAAAAAACCCCGAGGATCCGGAAGCGGAG
AGGGCAGAGGAAGTCTGCTAACATGCGGTGACGTCGAGGAGAATCCTGGACCTGGATCCATGGCCAAGCC
TTTGTCTCAAGAAGAATCCACCCTCATTGAAAGAGCAACGGCTACAATCAACAGCATCCCCATCTCTGAA
GACTACAGCGTCGCCAGCGCAGCTCTCTCTAGCGACGGCCGCATCTTCACTGGTGTCAATGTATATCATT
TTACTGGGGGACCTTGTGCAGAACTCGTGGTGCTGGGCACTGCTGCTGCTGCGGCAGCTGGCAACCTGAC
TTGTATCGTCGCGATCGGAAATGAGAACAGGGGCATCTTGAGCCCCTGCGGACGGTGCCGACAGGTGCTT
CTCGATCTGCATCCTGGGATCAAAGCCATAGTGAAGGACAGTGATGGACAGCCGACGGCAGTTGGGATTC
GTGAATTGCTGCCCTCTGGTTATGTGTGGGAGGGCTGGATCCTAAGATCCAGACATGATAAGATACATTG
ATGAGTTTGGACAAACCACAACTAGAATGCAGTGAAAAAAATGCTTTATTTGTGAAATTTGTGATGCTAT
TGCTTTATTTGTAACCATTATAAGCTGCAATAAACAAGTTAACAACAACAATTGCATTCATTTTATGTTT
CAGGTTCAGGGGGAGGTGTGGGAGGTTTTTTAAAGCAAGTAAAACCTCTACAAATGTGGTATGGCTGATT
ATGATCGCTGCTGAACAGGTTGACTATTAATTGTGTCTGCTTGATGTGGACACCAGGTGGCGCTGGACAT
CAGATTTGGAGAGGCAGTTGTCTAGGGAACCGGGCTCTGTGCCAGCGCAGGAGGCAGGCTGGCTCTCCTA
TTCCAGGGATGCTCATCCAGGAAGGAAAGGTTGCATGCTGGACACACTAACCTTACAGAAGTTCCTATTC
TCTAGAAAGTATAGGAACTTCGAGTGATTGGTGACAGAAAAGCCCCATCCTTAGGCCTCCTCCTTCCTAG
TCTCCTGATATTGGGTCTAACCCCCACCTCCTGTTAGGCAGATTCCTTATCTGGTGACACACCCCCATTT
CCTGGAGCCATCTCTCTCCTTGCCAGAACCTCTAAGGTTTGCTTACGATGGAGCCAGAGAGGATCCTGGG
AGGGAGAGCTTGGCAGGGGGTGGGAGGGAAGGGGGGGATGCGTGACCTGCCCGGTTCTCAGTGGCCACCC
TGCGCTACCCTCTCCCAGAACCTGAGCTGCTCTGACGCGGCCGTCTGGTGCGTTTCACTGATCCTGGTGC
TGCAGCTTCCTTACACTTCCCAAGAGGAGAAGCAGTTTGGAAAAACAAAATCAGAATAAGTTGGTCCTGA
GTTCTAACTTTGGCTCTTCACCTTTCTAGTCCCCAATTTATATTGTTCCTCCGTGCGTCAGTTTTACCTG
TGAGATAAGGCCAGTAGCCAGCCCCGTCCTGGCAGGGCTGTGGTGAGGAGGGGGGTGTCCGTGTGGAAAA
CTCCCTTTGTGAGAATGGTGCGTCCTAGGTGTTCACCAGGTCGTGGCCGCCTCTACTCCCTTTCTCTTTC
TCCATCCTTCTTTCCTTAAAGAGTCCCCAGTGCTATCTGGGACATATTCCTCCGCCCAGAGCAGGGTCCC
GCTTCCCTAAGGCCCTGCTCTGGGCTTCTGGGTTTGAGTCCTTGGCAAGCCCAGGAGAGGCGCTCAGGCT
TCCCTGTCCCCCTTCCTCGTCCACCATCTCATGCCCCTGGCTCTCCTGCCCCTTCCCTACAGGGGTTCCT
GGCTCTGCTCTACCTACTGCATTAAAAAAAAATTTTTTTTTTTCTAAGACAAGGTCTGACTCTGTCTCCC
AGGCTGGAGTGCAGTGGTGCAATCACGCTCATAGCCTCAACCTCCCGGGCTCCAGTGGGCCTCCCACCTC
CGAGCGGCCGCGTGTTACAACCAATTAACCAATTCTGATTAGAAAAACTCATCGAGCATCAAATGAAACT
GCAATTTATTCATATCAGGATTATCAATACCATATTTTTGAAAAAGCCGTTTCTGTAATGAAGGAGAAAA
CTCACCGAGGCAGTTCCATAGGATGGCAAGATCCTGGTATCGGTCTGCGATTCCGACTCGTCCAACATCA
ATACAACCTATTAATTTCCCCTCGTCAAAAATAAGGTTATCAAGTGAGAAATCACCATGAGTGACGACTG
AATCCGGTGAGAATGGCAAAAGCTTATGCATTTCTTTCCAGACTTGTTCAACAGGCCAGCCATTACGCTC
GTCATCAAAATCACTCGCATCAACCAAACCGTTATTCATTCGTGATTGCGCCTGAGCGAGGCGAAATACG
CGATCGCTGTTAAAAGGACAATTACAAACAGGAATCGAATGCAACCGGCGCAGGAACACTGCCAGCGCAT
CAACAATATTTTCACCTGAATCAGGATATTCTTCTAATACCTGGAATGCTGTTTTCCCGGGGATCGCAGT
GGTGAGTAACCATGCATCATCAGGAGTACGGATAAAATGCTTGATGGTCGGAAGAGGCATAAATTCCGTC
AGCCAGTTTAGTCTGACCATCTCATCTGTAACATCATTGGCAACGCTACCTTTGCCATGTTTCAGAAACA
ACTCTGGCGCATCGGGCTTCCCATACAATCGATAGATTGTCGCACCTGATTGCCCGACATTATCGCGAGC
CCATTTATACCCATATAAATCAGCATCCATGTTGGAATTTAATCGCGGCCTGGAGCAAGACGTTTCCCGT
TGAATATGGCTCATAACACCCCTTGTATTACTGTTTATGTAAGCAGACAGTTTTATTGTTCATGATGATA
TATTTTTATCTTGTGCAATGTAACATCAGAGATTTTGAGACACAACGTGGCTTTGTTGAATAAATCGAAC
TTTTGCTGAGTTGAAGGATCAGTCATGACCAAAATCCCTTAACGTGAGTTTTCGTTCCACTGAGCGTCAG
ACCCCGTAGAAAAGATCAAAGGATCTTCTTGAGATCCTTTTTTTCTGCGCGTAATCTGCTGCTTGCAAAC
AAAAAAACCACCGCTACCAGCGGTGGTTTGTTTGCCGGATCAAGAGCTACCAACTCTTTTTCCGAAGGTA
ACTGGCTTCAGCAGAGCGCAGATACCAAATACTGTTCTTCTAGTGTAGCCGTAGTTAGGCCACCACTTCA
AGAACTCTGTAGCACCGCCTACATACCTCGCTCTGCTAATCCTGTTACCAGTGGCTGCTGCCAGTGGCGA
TAAGTCGTGTCTTACCGGGTTGGACTCAAGACGATAGTTACCGGATAAGGCGCAGCGGTCGGGCTGAACG
GGGGGGTCGTGCACACAGCCCAGCTTGGAGCGAACGACCTACACCGAACTGAGATACCTACAGCGTGAGC
TATGAGAAAGCGCCACGCTTCCCGAAGGGAGAAAGGCGGACAGGTATCCGGTAAGCGGCAGGGTCGGAAC
AGGAGAGCGCACGAGGGAGCTTCCAGGGGGAAACGCCTGGTATCTT
